Addgene plasmid #107232: pLT3REVIR_MARK3 1122
Purpose: shRNA 1122. Do not use Evos or Acurri on these cells. Assess by FACS specifically with Venus and DsRed lazers. Tet-ON-all-in-one
Depositing lab: Alex Kentsis. Depositing organization: Memorial Sloan-Kettering Cancer Center. Publication: MEF2C Phosphorylation Is Required for Chemotherapy Resistance in Acute Myeloid Leukemia. Brown FC, Still E, Koche RP, Yim CY, Takao S, Cifani P, Reed C, Gunasekera S, Ficarro SB, Romanienko P, Mark W, McCarthy C, de Stanchina E, Gonen M, Seshan V, Bhola P, O'Donnell C, Spitzer B, Stutzke C, Lavallee VP, Hebert J, Krivtsov AV, Melnick A, Paietta EM, Tallman MS, Letai A, Sauvageau G, Pouliot G, Levine R, Marto JA, Armstrong SA, Kentsis A. Cancer Discov. 2018 Apr;8(4):478-497. doi: 10.1158/2159-8290.CD-17-1271. Epub 2018 Feb 5. PubMed 29431698.
Backbone
  Vector backbone: pLT3REVIR
  Backbone manufacturer: Scott Lowe
  Vector type: Mammalian Expression, Lentiviral
Growth in bacteria
  Bacterial resistance: Ampicillin, 100 μg/mL
  Growth temperature: 37°C
  Growth strain: NEB Stable
  Copy number: High Copy
Gene/Insert
  Gene/Insert name: MARK3 shRNA (22 nt)
  gRNA/shRNA sequence: TAAATTTAGATCTTGCTTCTTT
  Species: H. sapiens (human)
  Entrez Gene: MARK3 (a.k.a. CTAK1, KP78, PAR1A, Par-1a, VIPB)
Terms and licenses: Academic/Nonprofit Terms; Industry Terms: Not Available to Industry
Depositor comments: Please visit https://www.biorxiv.org/content/early/2017/02/09/107201 for bioRxiv preprint.
How to cite: pLT3REVIR_MARK3 1122 was a gift from Alex Kentsis (Addgene plasmid # 107232 ; http://n2t.net/addgene:107232 ; RRID:Addgene_107232)
