[The description below was written by a language model from this plasmid's Addgene catalogue record and pLannotate feature annotations shown in this document.]
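Description:
pLT3REVIR_MARK3 1122 is a self-inactivating HIV-1-based lentiviral vector, built on the pLT3REVIR backbone, that delivers a doxycycline-inducible ("Tet-ON all-in-one") shRNA against human MARK3. In bacteria it is maintained as a high-copy plasmid through a pUC-type ColE1 origin with ampicillin selection (AmpR), and it also carries an f1 origin and an SV40 origin. The viral portion begins with an RSV promoter fused to a truncated 5' LTR, which drives genomic RNA production in packaging cells. This is followed by the Ψ packaging signal, a gag fragment, the RRE for Rev-dependent nuclear export, and the cPPT/CTS. It ends with a WPRE and a ΔU3 3' LTR, which inactivates LTR promoter activity after integration.

The payload consists of two expression units. A TRE3G promoter drives DsRed2, and the annotated 3' miR-30a flanking sequence lies downstream. The 22-nt MARK3 guide is presumably embedded as a microRNA-based hairpin in the unannotated gap between these features, although the table does not annotate the hairpin or a 5' miR-30 flank. DsRed fluorescence therefore reports induction of the shRNA transcript. A constitutive mouse PGK promoter then expresses Venus, followed by an EMCV IRES and rtTA3, so transduced cells are marked yellow and supply their own reverse Tet transactivator, which activates TRE3G in the presence of doxycycline. No drug selection marker for mammalian cells is annotated. The depositor advises assessing cells by flow cytometry with Venus- and DsRed-appropriate lasers. The construct was deposited with a study of MEF2C phosphorylation and chemotherapy resistance in acute myeloid leukemia, consistent with use for inducible MARK3 knockdown in human cells.
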