Features (pLannotate 1.2.2; 31 found; start..end, strand, type, name):
      1..126     +  misc_feature   HIV-1 Ψ: packaging signal of human immunodeficiency virus type 1
    110..473     +  CDS            HIV-1 gag (fragment): gag protein from human immunodeficiency virus 1; gag
    619..852     +  misc_feature   RRE: The Rev response element (RRE) of HIV-1 allows for Rev-dependent mRNA export from the nucleus to the cytoplasm.
   1229..1329    +  CDS            Rev (fragment): human immunodeficiency virus 1 (HIV-1) Rev protein; rev; enhances nuclear export of unspliced and incompletely spliced viral mRNAs
   1348..1465    +  misc_feature   cPPT/CTS: central polypurine tract and central termination sequence of HIV-1
   1483..1861    +  promoter       TRE3G promoter: 3rd-generation Tet-responsive promoter that can be activated by binding of Tet-On® 3G
   1885..2562    +  CDS            DsRed2: improved tetrameric variant of DsRed fluorescent protein mammalian codon-optimized
   2788..2914    +  ncRNA          3' miR-30a: sequence downstream of the 71-nt precursor of the human miR-30a microRNA (Zeng et al., 2002) miRNA
   2939..3426    +  promoter       PGK promoter: mouse phosphoglycerate kinase 1 promoter
   3449..4168    +  CDS            Venus: yellow fluorescent protein (YFP) with fast and efficient maturation (Nagai et al., 2002) mammalian codon-optimized
   4286..4748    +  misc_feature   IRES: internal ribosome entry site (IRES) of the encephalomyocarditis virus (EMCV)
   4771..5459    +  CDS            rtTA3 (fragment): reverse tetracycline transactivator 3 activates expression from Tet-responsive promoters in the presence of doxycycline
   5389..5499    +  CDS            VP48: 3 tandem repeats of the minimal activation domain of herpes simplex virus VP16 (Cheng et al., 2013)
   5554..6142    +  misc_feature   WPRE: woodchuck hepatitis virus posttranscriptional regulatory element
   6159..6347    +  CDS            nef (fragment): NEF_HV1Z2 - Experimental evidence at protein level: Swiss-Prot protein existence level 1. Extracellular Nef protein targets CD4(+) T-lymphocytes for apoptosis by interacting with CXCR4 surface receptors. From Human immunodeficiency virus type 1 group M subtype D (isolate Z2/CDC-Z34) (HIV-1).
   6349..6582    +  LTR            3' LTR (ΔU3): self-inactivating 3' long terminal repeat (LTR) from HIV-1
   6654..6775    +  polyA_signal   SV40 poly(A) signal: SV40 polyadenylation signal
   6815..6950    +  rep_origin     SV40 ori: SV40 origin of replication
   6971..6989    -  promoter       T7 promoter: promoter for bacteriophage T7 RNA polymerase
   6997..7152    +  CDS            lacZα (fragment): LacZα fragment of β-galactosidase; lacZ fragment
   7157..7585    +  rep_origin     f1 ori (sequence partly withheld): f1 bacteriophage origin of replication; arrow indicates direction of (+) strand synthesis
   7638..7742    +  promoter       AmpR promoter: bla
   7743..8603    +  CDS            AmpR: β-lactamase; bla; confers resistance to ampicillin, carbenicillin, and related antibiotics
   8774..9362    +  rep_origin     ori: high-copy-number ColE1/pMB1/pBR322/pUC origin of replication
   9545..9637    +  CDS            lacI (fragment): lac repressor; lacI; The lac repressor binds to the lac operator to inhibit transcription in E. coli. This inhibition can be relieved by adding lactose or isopropyl-β-D-thiogalactopyranoside (IPTG).
   9650..9671    +  protein_bind   CAP binding site: CAP binding activates transcription in the presence of cAMP. E. coli catabolite activator protein
   9686..9716    +  promoter       lac promoter: promoter for the E. coli lac operon
   9724..9740    +  protein_bind   lac operator: The lac repressor binds to the lac operator to inhibit transcription in E. coli. This inhibition can be relieved by adding lactose or isopropyl-β-D-thiogalactopyranoside (IPTG). lac repressor encoded by lacI
   9785..9803    +  promoter       T3 promoter: promoter for bacteriophage T3 RNA polymerase
   9831..10057   +  promoter       RSV promoter: Rous sarcoma virus enhancer/promoter
  10058..10238   +  LTR            5' LTR (truncated): truncated 5' long terminal repeat (LTR) from HIV-1
>Addgene plasmid #107232 | pLT3REVIR_MARK3 1122 | addgene full sequence | sequence record 204617 | Addgene NGS Result
CTCTCTCGACGCAGGACTCGGCTTGCTGAAGCGCGCACGGCAAGAGGCGAGGGGCGGCGACTGGTGAGTA
CGCCAAAAATTTTGACTAGCGGAGGCTAGAAGGAGAGAGATGGGTGCGAGAGCGTCAGTATTAAGCGGGG
GAGAATTAGATCGCGATGGGAAAAAATTCGGTTAAGGCCAGGGGGAAAGAAAAAATATAAATTAAAACAT
ATAGTATGGGCAAGCAGGGAGCTAGAACGATTCGCAGTTAATCCTGGCCTGTTAGAAACATCAGAAGGCT
GTAGACAAATACTGGGACAGCTACAACCATCCCTTCAGACAGGATCAGAAGAACTTAGATCATTATATAA
TACAGTAGCAACCCTCTATTGTGTGCATCAAAGGATAGAGATAAAAGACACCAAGGAAGCTTTAGACAAG
ATAGAGGAAGAGCAAAACAAAAGTAAGACCACCGCACAGCAAGCGGCCGCTGATCTTCAGACCTGGAGGA
GGAGATATGAGGGACAATTGGAGAAGTGAATTATATAAATATAAAGTAGTAAAAATTGAACCATTAGGAG
TAGCACCCACCAAGGCAAAGAGAAGAGTGGTGCAGAGAGAAAAAAGAGCAGTGGGAATAGGAGCTTTGTT
CCTTGGGTTCTTGGGAGCAGCAGGAAGCACTATGGGCGCAGCGTCAATGACGCTGACGGTACAGGCCAGA
CAATTATTGTCTGGTATAGTGCAGCAGCAGAACAATTTGCTGAGGGCTATTGAGGCGCAACAGCATCTGT
TGCAACTCACAGTCTGGGGCATCAAGCAGCTCCAGGCAAGAATCCTGGCTGTGGAAAGATACCTAAAGGA
TCAACAGCTCCTGGGGATTTGGGGTTGCTCTGGAAAACTCATTTGCACCACTGCTGTGCCTTGGAATGCT
AGTTGGAGTAATAAATCTCTGGAACAGATTTGGAATCACACGACCTGGATGGAGTGGGACAGAGAAATTA
ACAATTACACAAGCTTAATACACTCCTTAATTGAAGAATCGCAAAACCAGCAAGAAAAGAATGAACAAGA
ATTATTGGAATTAGATAAATGGGCAAGTTTGTGGAATTGGTTTAACATAACAAATTGGCTGTGGTATATA
AAATTATTCATAATGATAGTAGGAGGCTTGGTAGGTTTAAGAATAGTTTTTGCTGTACTTTCTATAGTGA
ATAGAGTTAGGCAGGGATATTCACCATTATCGTTTCAGACCCACCTCCCAACCCCGAGGGGACCCGACAG
GCCCGAAGGAATAGAAGAAGAAGGTGGAGAGAGAGACAGAGACAGATCCATTCGATTAGTGAACGGATCT
CGACGGTATCGGTTAACTTTTAAAAGAAAAGGGGGGATTGGGGGGTACAGTGCAGGGGAAAGAATAGTAG
ACATAATAGCAACAGACATACAAACTAAAGAATTACAAAAACAAATTACAAAAATTCAAAATTTTATCGA
TCCTCTAGATTCGAGTTTACTCCCTATCAGTGATAGAGAACGTATGAAGAGTTTACTCCCTATCAGTGAT
AGAGAACGTATGCAGACTTTACTCCCTATCAGTGATAGAGAACGTATAAGGAGTTTACTCCCTATCAGTG
ATAGAGAACGTATGACCAGTTTACTCCCTATCAGTGATAGAGAACGTATCTACAGTTTACTCCCTATCAG
TGATAGAGAACGTATATCCAGTTTACTCCCTATCAGTGATAGAGAACGTATAAGCTTTAGGCGTGTACGG
TGGGCGCCTATAAAAGCAGAGCTCGTTTAGTGAACCGTCAGATCGCCTGGAGCAATTCCACAACACTTTT
GTCTTATACCAACTTTCCGTACCACTTCCTACCCTCGTAAAGTCGAGCTTGCGTTGGATCCACCATGGCC
TCCTCCGAGAACGTCATCACCGAGTTCATGCGCTTCAAGGTGCGCATGGAGGGCACCGTGAACGGCCACG
AGTTCGAGATCGAGGGCGAGGGCGAGGGCCGCCCCTACGAGGGCCACAACACCGTGAAGCTGAAGGTGAC
CAAGGGCGGCCCCCTGCCCTTCGCCTGGGACATCCTGTCCCCCCAGTTCCAGTACGGCTCCAAGGTGTAC
GTGAAGCACCCCGCCGACATCCCCGACTACAAGAAGCTGTCCTTCCCCGAGGGCTTCAAGTGGGAGCGCG
TGATGAACTTCGAGGACGGCGGCGTGGCGACCGTGACCCAGGACTCCTCCCTGCAGGACGGCTGCTTCAT
CTACAAGGTGAAGTTCATCGGCGTGAACTTCCCCTCCGACGGCCCCGTGATGCAGAAGAAGACCATGGGC
TGGGAGGCCTCCACCGAGCGCCTGTACCCCCGCGACGGCGTGCTGAAGGGCGAGACCCACAAGGCCCTGA
AGCTGAAGGACGGCGGCCACTACCTGGTGGAGTTCAAGTCCATCTACATGGCCAAGAAGCCCGTGCAGCT
GCCCGGCTACTACTACGTGGACGCCAAGCTGGACATCACCTCCCACAACGAGGACTACACCATCGTGGAG
CAGTACGAGCGCACCGAGGGCCGCCACCACCTGTTCCTGTAGCGGCCGCCTCGACTAGGGATAACAGGGT
AATTGTTTGAATGAGGCTTCAGTACTTTACAGAATCGTTGCCTGCACATCTTGGAAACACTTGCTGGGAT
TACTTCGACTTCTTAACCCAACAGAAGGCTCGAGAAGGTATATTGCTGTTGACAGTGAGCGCAAGAAGCA
AGATCTAAATTTATAGTGAAGCCACAGATGTATAAATTTAGATCTTGCTTCTTTTGCCTACTGCCTCGGA
CTTCAAGGGGCTAGAATTCGAGCAATTATCTTGTTTACTAAAACTGAATACCTTGCTATCTCTTTGATAC
ATTTTTACAAAGCTGAATTAAAATGGTATAAATTAAATCACTTTTTTCAATTGACGCGTAATTCTACCGG
GTAGGGGAGGCGCTTTTCCCAAGGCAGTCTGGAGCATGCGCTTTAGCAGCCCCGCTGGGCACTTGGCGCT
ACACAAGTGGCCTCTGGCCTCGCACACATTCCACATCCACCGGTAGGCGCCAACCGGCTCCGTTCTTTGG
TGGCCCCTTCGCGCCACCTTCTACTCCTCCCCTAGTCAGGAAGTTCCCCCCCGCCCCGCAGCTCGCGTCG
TGCAGGACGTGACAAATGGAAGTAGCACGTCTCACTAGTCTCGTGCAGATGGACAGCACCGCTGAGCAAT
GGAAGCGGGTAGGCCTTTGGGGCAGCGGCCAATAGCAGCTTTGCTCCTTCGCTTTCTGGGCTCAGAGGCT
GGGAAGGGGTGGGTCCGGGGGCGGGCTCAGGGGCGGGGCGGGCGCCCGAAGGTCCTCCGGAGGCCCGGCA
TTCTGCACGCTTCAAAAGCGCACGTCTGCCGCGCTGTTCTCCTCTTCCTCATCTCCGGGCCTTTCGACCT
GCAGCCCAAGCTTCCACCATGGTGAGCAAGGGCGAGGAGCTGTTCACCGGGGTGGTGCCCATCCTGGTCG
AGCTGGACGGCGACGTAAACGGCCACAAGTTCAGCGTGTCCGGCGAGGGCGAGGGCGATGCCACCTACGG
CAAGCTGACCCTGAAGCTGATCTGCACCACCGGCAAGCTGCCCGTGCCCTGGCCCACCCTCGTGACCACC
CTGGGCTACGGCCTGCAGTGCTTCGCCCGCTACCCCGACCACATGAAGCAGCACGACTTCTTCAAGTCCG
CCATGCCCGAAGGCTACGTCCAGGAGCGCACCATCTTCTTCAAGGACGACGGCAACTACAAGACCCGCGC
CGAGGTGAAGTTCGAGGGCGACACCCTGGTGAACCGCATCGAGCTGAAGGGCATCGACTTCAAGGAGGAC
GGCAACATCCTGGGGCACAAGCTGGAGTACAACTACAACAGCCACAACGTCTATATCACCGCCGACAAGC
AGAAGAACGGCATCAAGGCCAACTTCAAGATCCGCCACAACATCGAGGACGGCGGCGTGCAGCTCGCCGA
CCACTACCAGCAGAACACCCCCATCGGCGACGGCCCCGTGCTGCTGCCCGACAACCACTACCTGAGCTAC
CAGTCCGCCCTGAGCAAAGACCCCAACGAGAAGCGCGATCACATGGTCCTGCTGGAGTTCGTGACCGCCG
CCGGGATCACTCTCGGCATGGACGAGCTGTACAAGTAAGAATTGTTCAATTCCGCCCCCCCCCCCTAACG
TTACTGGCCGAAGCCGCTTGGAATAAGGCCGGTGTGCGTTTGTCTATATGTTATTTTCCACCATATTGCC
GTCTTTTGGCAATGTGAGGGCCCGGAAACCTGGCCCTGTCTTCTTGACGAGCATTCCTAGGGGTCTTTCC
CCTCTCGCCAAAGGAATGCAAGGTCTGTTGAATGTCGTGAAGGAAGCAGTTCCTCTGGAAGCTTCTTGAA
GACAAACAACGTCTGTAGCGACCCTTTGCAGGCAGCGGAACCCCCCACCTGGCGACAGGTGCCTCTGCGG
CCAAAAGCCACGTGTATAAGATACACCTGCAAAGGCGGCACAACCCCAGTGCCACGTTGTGAGTTGGATA
GTTGTGGAAAGAGTCAAATGGCTCTCCTCAAGCGTATTCAACAAGGGGCTGAAGGATGCCCAGAAGGTAC
CCCATTGTATGGGATCTGATCTGGGGCCTCGGTGCACATGCTTTACATGTGTTTAGTCGAGGTTAAAAAA
ACGTCTAGGCCCCCCGAACCACGGGGACGTGGTTTTCCTTTGAAAAACACGATGATAATATGGCCACAAC
CATGAGTAGACTGGACAAGAGCAAAGTCATAAACGGAGCTCTGGAATTACTCAATGGTGTCGGTATCGAA
GGCCTGACGACAAGGAAACTCGCTCAAAAGCTGGGAGTTGAGCAGCCTACCCTGTACTGGCACGTGAAGA
ACAAGCGGGCCCTGCTCGATGCCCTGCCAATCGAGATGCTGGACAGGCATCATACCCACTTCTGCCCCCT
GGAAGGCGAGTCATGGCAAGACTTTCTGCGGAACAACGCCAAGTCATACCGCTGTGCTCTCCTCTCACAT
CGCGACGGGGCTAAAGTGCATCTCGGCACCCGCCCAACAGAGAAACAGTACGAAACCCTGGAAAATCAGC
TCGCGTTCCTGTGTCAGCAAGGCTTCTCCCTGGAGAACGCACTGTACGCTCTGTCCGCCGTGGGCCACTT
TACACTGGGCTGCGTATTGGAGGAACAGGAGCATCAAGTAGCAAAAGAGGAAAGAGAGACACCTACCACC
GATTCTATGCCCCCACTTCTGAGACAAGCAATTGAGCTGTTCGACCGGCAGGGAGCCGAACCTGCCTTCC
TTTTCGGCCTGGAACTAATCATATGTGGCCTGGAGAAACAGCTAAAGTGCGAAAGCGGCGGGCCGACCGA
CGCCCTTGACGATTTTGACTTAGACATGCTCCCAGCCGATGCCCTTGACGACTTTGACCTTGATATGCTG
CCTGCTGACGCTCTTGACGATTTTGACCTTGACATGCTCCCCGGGTAATCCGGACTCGACCTGCAGCCAA
GCTTATCGAAACGCGTCTGGAACAATCAACCTCTGGATTACAAAATTTGTGAAAGATTGACTGGTATTCT
TAACTATGTTGCTCCTTTTACGCTATGTGGATACGCTGCTTTAATGCCTTTGTATCATGCTATTGCTTCC
CGTATGGCTTTCATTTTCTCCTCCTTGTATAAATCCTGGTTGCTGTCTCTTTATGAGGAGTTGTGGCCCG
TTGTCAGGCAACGTGGCGTGGTGTGCACTGTGTTTGCTGACGCAACCCCCACTGGTTGGGGCATTGCCAC
CACCTGTCAGCTCCTTTCCGGGACTTTCGCTTTCCCCCTCCCTATTGCCACGGCGGAACTCATCGCCGCC
TGCCTTGCCCGCTGCTGGACAGGGGCTCGGCTGTTGGGCACTGACAATTCCGTGGTGTTGTCGGGGAAGC
TGACGTCCTTTCCATGGCTGCTCGCCTGTGTTGCCACCTGGATTCTGCGCGGGACGTCCTTCTGCTACGT
CCCTTCGGCCCTCAATCCAGCGGACCTTCCTTCCCGCGGCCTGCTGCCGGCTCTGCGGCCTCTTCCGCGT
CTTCGCCTTCGCCCTCAGACGAGTCGGATCTCCCTTTGGGCCGCCTCCCCGCCTGGAATTAATTCTGCAG
TCGAGACCTAGAAAAACATGGAGCAATCACAAGTAGCAATACAGCAGCTACCAATGCTGATTGTGCCTGG
CTAGAAGCACAAGAGGAGGAGGAGGTGGGTTTTCCAGTCACACCTCAGGTACCTTTAAGACCAATGACTT
ACAAGGCAGCTGTAGATCTTAGCCACTTTTTAAAAGAAAAGGGGGGACTGGAAGGGCTAATTCACTCCCA
ACGAAGACAAGATCTGCTTTTTGCTTGTACTGGGTCTCTCTGGTTAGACCAGATCTGAGCCTGGGAGCTC
TCTGGCTAACTAGGGAACCCACTGCTTAAGCCTCAATAAAGCTTGCCTTGAGTGCTTCAAGTAGTGTGTG
CCCGTCTGTTGTGTGACTCTGGTAACTAGAGATCCCTCAGACCCTTTTAGTCAGTGTGGAAAATCTCTAG
CAGTAGTAGTTCATGTCATCTTATTATTCAGTATTTATAACTTGCAAAGAAATGAATATCAGAGAGTGAG
AGGAACTTGTTTATTGCAGCTTATAATGGTTACAAATAAAGCAATAGCATCACAAATTTCACAAATAAAG
CATTTTTTTCACTGCATTCTAGTTGTGGTTTGTCCAAACTCATCAATGTATCTTATCATGTCTGGCTCTA
GCTATCCCGCCCCTAACTCCGCCCATCCCGCCCCTAACTCCGCCCAGTTCCGCCCATTCTCCGCCCCATG
GCTGACTAATTTTTTTTATTTATGCAGAGGCCGAGGCCGCCTCGGCCTCTGAGCTATTCCAGAAGTAGTG
AGGAGGCTTTTTTGGAGGCCTAGGGACGTACCCAATTCGCCCTATAGTGAGTCGTATTACGCGCGCTCAC
TGGCCGTCGTTTTACAACGTCGTGACTGGGAAAACCCTGGCGTTACCCAACTTAATCGCCTTGCAGCACA
TCCCCCTTTCGCCAGCTGGCGTAATAGCGAAGAGGCCCGCACCGATCGCCCTTCCCAACAGTTGCGCAGC
CTGAATGGCGAATGGG
[124 nt withheld, positions 7157-7280]
C
[91 nt withheld, positions 7282-7372]
A
[49 nt withheld, positions 7374-7422]
CCTTTGACGTTGGAGTCCACGTTCTTT
[37 nt withheld, positions 7450-7486]
ACCCTATCTCGGTCTATTCTTTTGATTTATAAGGGATTTTGCCGATTTCGGCCTATTGGTTAAAAAATGA
GCTGATTTAACAAAAATTTAACGCGAATTTTAACAAAATATTAACGCTTACAATTTAGGTGGCACTTTTC
GGGGAAATGTGCGCGGAACCCCTATTTGTTTATTTTTCTAAATACATTCAAATATGTATCCGCTCATGAG
ACAATAACCCTGATAAATGCTTCAATAATATTGAAAAAGGAAGAGTATGAGTATTCAACATTTCCGTGTC
GCCCTTATTCCCTTTTTTGCGGCATTTTGCCTTCCTGTTTTTGCTCACCCAGAAACGCTGGTGAAAGTAA
AAGATGCTGAAGATCAGTTGGGTGCACGAGTGGGTTACATCGAACTGGATCTCAACAGCGGTAAGATCCT
TGAGAGTTTTCGCCCCGAAGAACGTTTTCCAATGATGAGCACTTTTAAAGTTCTGCTATGTGGCGCGGTA
TTATCCCGTATTGACGCCGGGCAAGAGCAACTCGGTCGCCGCATACACTATTCTCAGAATGACTTGGTTG
AGTACTCACCAGTCACAGAAAAGCATCTTACGGATGGCATGACAGTAAGAGAATTATGCAGTGCTGCCAT
AACCATGAGTGATAACACTGCGGCCAACTTACTTCTGACAACGATCGGAGGACCGAAGGAGCTAACCGCT
TTTTTGCACAACATGGGGGATCATGTAACTCGCCTTGATCGTTGGGAACCGGAGCTGAATGAAGCCATAC
CAAACGACGAGCGTGACACCACGATGCCTGTAGCAATGGCAACAACGTTGCGCAAACTATTAACTGGCGA
ACTACTTACTCTAGCTTCCCGGCAACAATTAATAGACTGGATGGAGGCGGATAAAGTTGCAGGACCACTT
CTGCGCTCGGCCCTTCCGGCTGGCTGGTTTATTGCTGATAAATCTGGAGCCGGTGAGCGTGGGTCTCGCG
GTATCATTGCAGCACTGGGGCCAGATGGTAAGCCCTCCCGTATCGTAGTTATCTACACGACGGGGAGTCA
GGCAACTATGGATGAACGAAATAGACAGATCGCTGAGATAGGTGCCTCACTGATTAAGCATTGGTAACTG
TCAGACCAAGTTTACTCATATATACTTTAGATTGATTTAAAACTTCATTTTTAATTTAAAAGGATCTAGG
TGAAGATCCTTTTTGATAATCTCATGACCAAAATCCCTTAACGTGAGTTTTCGTTCCACTGAGCGTCAGA
CCCCGTAGAAAAGATCAAAGGATCTTCTTGAGATCCTTTTTTTCTGCGCGTAATCTGCTGCTTGCAAACA
AAAAAACCACCGCTACCAGCGGTGGTTTGTTTGCCGGATCAAGAGCTACCAACTCTTTTTCCGAAGGTAA
CTGGCTTCAGCAGAGCGCAGATACCAAATACTGTTCTTCTAGTGTAGCCGTAGTTAGGCCACCACTTCAA
GAACTCTGTAGCACCGCCTACATACCTCGCTCTGCTAATCCTGTTACCAGTGGCTGCTGCCAGTGGCGAT
AAGTCGTGTCTTACCGGGTTGGACTCAAGACGATAGTTACCGGATAAGGCGCAGCGGTCGGGCTGAACGG
GGGGTTCGTGCACACAGCCCAGCTTGGAGCGAACGACCTACACCGAACTGAGATACCTACAGCGTGAGCT
ATGAGAAAGCGCCACGCTTCCCGAAGGGAGAAAGGCGGACAGGTATCCGGTAAGCGGCAGGGTCGGAACA
GGAGAGCGCACGAGGGAGCTTCCAGGGGGAAACGCCTGGTATCTTTATAGTCCTGTCGGGTTTCGCCACC
TCTGACTTGAGCGTCGATTTTTGTGATGCTCGTCAGGGGGGCGGAGCCTATGGAAAAACGCCAGCAACGC
GGCCTTTTTACGGTTCCTGGCCTTTTGCTGGCCTTTTGCTCACATGTTCTTTCCTGCGTTATCCCCTGAT
TCTGTGGATAACCGTATTACCGCCTTTGAGTGAGCTGATACCGCTCGCCGCAGCCGAACGACCGAGCGCA
GCGAGTCAGTGAGCGAGGAAGCGGAAGAGCGCCCAATACGCAAACCGCCTCTCCCCGCGCGTTGGCCGAT
TCATTAATGCAGCTGGCACGACAGGTTTCCCGACTGGAAAGCGGGCAGTGAGCGCAACGCAATTAATGTG
AGTTAGCTCACTCATTAGGCACCCCAGGCTTTACACTTTATGCTTCCGGCTCGTATGTTGTGTGGAATTG
TGAGCGGATAACAATTTCACACAGGAAACAGCTATGACCATGATTACGCCAAGCGCGCAATTAACCCTCA
CTAAAGGGAACAAAAGCTGGAGCTGCAAGCTTAATGTAGTCTTATGCAATACTCTTGTAGTCTTGCAACA
TGGTAACGATGAGTTAGCAACATGCCTTACAAGGAGAGAAAAAGCACCGTGCATGCCGATTGGTGGAAGT
AAGGTGGTACGATCGTGCCTTATTAGGAAGGCAACAGACGGGTCTGACATGGATTGGACGAACCACTGAA
TTGCCGCATTGCAGAGATATTGTATTTAAGTGCCTAGCTCGATACATAAACGGGTCTCTCTGGTTAGACC
AGATCTGAGCCTGGGAGCTCTCTGGCTAACTAGGGAACCCACTGCTTAAGCCTCAATAAAGCTTGCCTTG
AGTGCTTCAAGTAGTGTGTGCCCGTCTGTTGTGTGACTCTGGTAACTAGAGATCCCTCAGACCCTTTTAG
TCAGTGTGGAAAATCTCTAGCAGTGGCGCCCGAACAGGGACTTGAAAGCGAAAGGGAAACCAGAGGAG
